Addgene plasmid #162128: LentiCRISPR v2-sgACSL4 clone1
Purpose: Lentiviral sgRNA plasmid targeting human ACSL4
Depositing lab: Boyi Gan. Depositing organization: University of Texas MD Anderson Cancer Center. Publication: Energy-stress-mediated AMPK activation inhibits ferroptosis. Lee H, Zandkarimi F, Zhang Y, Meena JK, Kim J, Zhuang L, Tyagi S, Ma L, Westbrook TF, Steinberg GR, Nakada D, Stockwell BR, Gan B. Nat Cell Biol. 2020 Feb;22(2):225-234. doi: 10.1038/s41556-020-0461-8. Epub 2020 Feb 6. PubMed 32029897.
Backbone
  Vector backbone: lentiCRISPR v2
  Vector type: Lentiviral
  Selectable markers: Puromycin
Growth in bacteria
  Bacterial resistance: Ampicillin, 100 μg/mL
  Growth temperature: 37°C
  Growth strain: NEB Stable
  Copy number: High Copy
Gene/Insert
  Gene/Insert name: sgACSL4
  gRNA/shRNA sequence: AATAAAGCAGAGTACCCTGA
  Species: H. sapiens (human)
  Entrez Gene: ACSL4 (a.k.a. ACS4, FACL4, LACS4, MRX63, MRX68, XLID63)
  Cloning method: Gibson Cloning
Terms and licenses: Academic/Nonprofit Terms; Industry Terms: Not Available to Industry
How to cite: LentiCRISPR v2-sgACSL4 clone1 was a gift from Boyi Gan (Addgene plasmid # 162128 ; http://n2t.net/addgene:162128 ; RRID:Addgene_162128)
