[The description below was written by a language model from this plasmid's Addgene catalogue record and pLannotate feature annotations shown in this document.]
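Description:
LentiCRISPR v2-sgACSL4 clone1 is a lentiviral transfer plasmid carrying a single guide RNA directed against human ACSL4 (acyl-CoA synthetase long-chain family member 4). It is propagated in E. coli through a high-copy ColE1/pUC-type origin with ampicillin selection (AmpR under its own bla promoter). The backbone also holds an f1 origin, an SV40 origin and poly(A) signal, and remnants of a lac/T7/T3 cloning region. The viral portion follows a third-generation self-inactivating layout. An RSV promoter drives a truncated HIV-1 5' LTR, followed by the Ψ packaging signal with a gag fragment, the Rev response element, a cPPT/CTS, a WPRE and a ΔU3 3' LTR. Genomic RNA can therefore be packaged when helper functions are supplied in trans, and the integrated provirus lacks LTR promoter activity.

The payload consists of a human U6 RNA polymerase III promoter driving the ACSL4-targeting spacer fused to the Streptococcus pyogenes Cas9 guide scaffold. Downstream, an EF-1α core promoter with intron A expresses puromycin N-acetyltransferase for selection of transduced mammalian cells.

The catalogue names the backbone as lentiCRISPR v2, which normally co-expresses Cas9 with the puromycin marker. However, the annotated sequence is only 8,323 nt and lists no Cas9 coding region, so the sequenced plasmid resembles a guide-only vector that would need Cas9 from another source. This discrepancy should be checked before use. The record supports use for knocking out ACSL4 in human cells, and the associated publication concerns AMPK and ferroptosis.
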