Features (pLannotate 1.2.2; 29 found; start..end, strand, type, name):
      1..227     +  promoter       RSV promoter: Rous sarcoma virus enhancer/promoter
    228..408     +  LTR            5' LTR (truncated): truncated 5' long terminal repeat (LTR) from HIV-1
    455..580     +  misc_feature   HIV-1 Ψ: packaging signal of human immunodeficiency virus type 1
    564..927     +  CDS            HIV-1 gag (fragment): gag protein from human immunodeficiency virus 1; gag
   1073..1306    +  misc_feature   RRE: The Rev response element (RRE) of HIV-1 allows for Rev-dependent mRNA export from the nucleus to the cytoplasm.
   1683..1709    +  CDS            Rev (fragment): human immunodeficiency virus 1 (HIV-1) Rev protein; rev; enhances nuclear export of unspliced and incompletely spliced viral mRNAs
   1713..1953    +  promoter       U6 promoter: RNA polymerase III promoter for human U6 snRNA
   1983..2058    +  misc_RNA       gRNA scaffold: guide RNA scaffold for the Streptococcus pyogenes CRISPR/Cas9 system
   2114..2231    +  misc_feature   cPPT/CTS: central polypurine tract and central termination sequence of HIV-1
   2297..2363    +  CDS            small t antigen (fragment): SV40 (simian virus 40) small t antigen
   2389..2600    +  promoter       EF-1α core promoter: core promoter for human elongation factor EF-1α
   2601..3539    +  intron         EF-1α intron A: intron upstream of the start codon of human EF-1α
   3561..4160    +  CDS            PuroR (fragment): puromycin N-acetyltransferase; pac from Streptomyces; confers resistance to puromycin
   4176..4764    +  misc_feature   WPRE: woodchuck hepatitis virus posttranscriptional regulatory element
   4815..4834    +  misc_feature   cPPT/CTS (fragment): central polypurine tract and central termination sequence of HIV-1
   4836..5069    +  LTR            3' LTR (ΔU3): self-inactivating 3' long terminal repeat (LTR) from HIV-1
   5147..5268    +  polyA_signal   SV40 poly(A) signal: SV40 polyadenylation signal
   5308..5443    +  rep_origin     SV40 ori: SV40 origin of replication
   5464..5482    -  promoter       T7 promoter: promoter for bacteriophage T7 RNA polymerase
   5490..5645    +  CDS            lacZα (fragment): LacZα fragment of β-galactosidase; lacZ fragment
   5650..6078    +  rep_origin     f1 ori (sequence partly withheld): f1 bacteriophage origin of replication; arrow indicates direction of (+) strand synthesis
   6131..6235    +  promoter       AmpR promoter: bla
   6236..7096    +  CDS            AmpR: β-lactamase; bla; confers resistance to ampicillin, carbenicillin, and related antibiotics
   7267..7855    +  rep_origin     ori: high-copy-number ColE1/pMB1/pBR322/pUC origin of replication
   8038..8130    +  CDS            lacI (fragment): lac repressor; lacI; The lac repressor binds to the lac operator to inhibit transcription in E. coli. This inhibition can be relieved by adding lactose or isopropyl-β-D-thiogalactopyranoside (IPTG).
   8143..8164    +  protein_bind   CAP binding site: CAP binding activates transcription in the presence of cAMP. E. coli catabolite activator protein
   8179..8209    +  promoter       lac promoter: promoter for the E. coli lac operon
   8217..8233    +  protein_bind   lac operator: The lac repressor binds to the lac operator to inhibit transcription in E. coli. This inhibition can be relieved by adding lactose or isopropyl-β-D-thiogalactopyranoside (IPTG). lac repressor encoded by lacI
   8278..8296    +  promoter       T3 promoter: promoter for bacteriophage T3 RNA polymerase
>Addgene plasmid #162128 | LentiCRISPR v2-sgACSL4 clone1 | addgene full sequence | sequence record 324226 | Addgene NGS Result
TGTAGTCTTATGCAATACTCTTGTAGTCTTGCAACATGGTAACGATGAGTTAGCAACATGCCTTACAAGG
AGAGAAAAAGCACCGTGCATGCCGATTGGTGGAAGTAAGGTGGTACGATCGTGCCTTATTAGGAAGGCAA
CAGACGGGTCTGACATGGATTGGACGAACCACTGAATTGCCGCATTGCAGAGATATTGTATTTAAGTGCC
TAGCTCGATACATAAACGGGTCTCTCTGGTTAGACCAGATCTGAGCCTGGGAGCTCTCTGGCTAACTAGG
GAACCCACTGCTTAAGCCTCAATAAAGCTTGCCTTGAGTGCTTCAAGTAGTGTGTGCCCGTCTGTTGTGT
GACTCTGGTAACTAGAGATCCCTCAGACCCTTTTAGTCAGTGTGGAAAATCTCTAGCAGTGGCGCCCGAA
CAGGGACTTGAAAGCGAAAGGGAAACCAGAGGAGCTCTCTCGACGCAGGACTCGGCTTGCTGAAGCGCGC
ACGGCAAGAGGCGAGGGGCGGCGACTGGTGAGTACGCCAAAAATTTTGACTAGCGGAGGCTAGAAGGAGA
GAGATGGGTGCGAGAGCGTCAGTATTAAGCGGGGGAGAATTAGATCGCGATGGGAAAAAATTCGGTTAAG
GCCAGGGGGAAAGAAAAAATATAAATTAAAACATATAGTATGGTCAAGCAGGGAGCTAGAACGATTCGCA
GTTAATCCTGGCCTGTTAGAAACATCAGAAGGCTGTAGACAAATACTGGGACAGCTACAACCATCCCTTC
AGACAGGATCAGAAGAACTTAGATCATTATATAATACAGTAGCAACCCTCTATTGTGTGCATCAAAGGAT
AGAGATAAAAGACACCAAGGAAGCTTTAGACAAGATAGAGGAAGAGCAAAACAAAAGTAAGACCACCGCA
CAGCAAGCGGCCGCTGATCTTCAGACCTGGAGGAGGAGATATGAGGGACAATTGGAGAAGTGAATTATAT
AAATATAAAGTAGTAAAAATTGAACCATTAGGAGTAGCACCCACCAAGGCAAAGAGAAGAGTGGTGCAGA
GAGAAAAAAGAGCAGTGGGAATAGGAGCTTTGTTCCTTGGGTTCTTGGGAGCAGCAGGAAGCACTATGGG
CGCAGCGTCAATGACGCTGACGGTACAGGCCAGACAATTATTGTCTGGTATAGTGCAGCAGCAGAACAAT
TTGCTGAGGGCTATTGAGGCGCAACAGCATCTGTTGCAACTCACAGTCTGGGGCATCAAGCAGCTCCAGG
CAAGAATCCTGGCTGTGGAAAGATACCTAAAGGATCAACAGCTCCTGGGGATTTGGGGTTGCTCTGGAAA
ACTCATTTGCACCACTGCTGTGCCTTGGAATGCTAGTTGGAGTAATAAATCTCTGGAACAGATTTGGAAT
CACACGACCTGGATGGAGTGGGACAGAGAAATTAACAATTACACAAGCTTAATACACTCCTTAATTGAAG
AATCGCAAAACCAGCAAGAAAAGAATGAACAAGAATTATTGGAATTAGATAAATGGGCAAGTTTGTGGAA
TTGGTTTAACATAACAAATTGGCTGTGGTATATAAAATTATTCATAATGATAGTAGGAGGCTTGGTAGGT
TTAAGAATAGTTTTTGCTGTACTTTCTATAGTGAATAGAGTTAGGCAGGGATATTCACCATTATCGTTTC
AGACCCACCTCCCAACCCCGAGGGGACCCAGAGAGGGCCTATTTCCCATGATTCCTTCATATTTGCATAT
ACGATACAAGGCTGTTAGAGAGATAATTAGAATTAATTTGACTGTAAACACAAAGATATTAGTACAAAAT
ACGTGACGTAGAAAGTAATAATTTCTTGGGTAGTTTGCAGTTTTAAAATTATGTTTTAAAATGGACTATC
ATATGCTTACCGTAACTTGAAAGTATTTCGATTTCTTGGCTTTATATATCTTGTGGAAAGGACGAAACAC
CGAATAAAGCAGAGTACCCTGAGTTTTAGAGCTAGAAATAGCAAGTTAAAATAAGGCTAGTCCGTTATCA
ACTTGAAAAAGTGGCACCGAGTCGGTGCTTTTTTAAGCTTGGCGTAACTAGATCTTGAGACAAATGGCAG
TATTCATCCACAATTTTAAAAGAAAAGGGGGGATTGGGGGGTACAGTGCAGGGGAAAGAATAGTAGACAT
AATAGCAACAGACATACAAACTAAAGAATTACAAAAACAAATTACAAAAATTCAAAATTTTCGGGTTTAT
TACAGGGACAGCAGAGATCCACTTTGGCGCCGGCTCGAGGGGGCCCGGGTGCAAAGATGGATAAAGTTTT
AAACAGAGAGGAATCTTTGCAGCTAATGGACCTTCTAGGTCTTGAAAGGAGTGGGAATTGGCTCCGGTGC
CCGTCAGTGGGCAGAGCGCACATCGCCCACAGTCCCCGAGAAGTTGGGGGGAGGGGTCGGCAATTGATCC
GGTGCCTAGAGAAGGTGGCGCGGGGTAAACTGGGAAAGTGATGTCGTGTACTGGCTCCGCCTTTTTCCCG
AGGGTGGGGGAGAACCGTATATAAGTGCAGTAGTCGCCGTGAACGTTCTTTTTCGCAACGGGTTTGCCGC
CAGAACACAGGTAAGTGCCGTGTGTGGTTCCCGCGGGCCTGGCCTCTTTACGGGTTATGGCCCTTGCGTG
CCTTGAATTACTTCCACCTGGCTGCAGTACGTGATTCTTGATCCCGAGCTTCGGGTTGGAAGTGGGTGGG
AGAGTTCGAGGCCTTGCGCTTAAGGAGCCCCTTCGCCTCGTGCTTGAGTTGAGGCCTGGCCTGGGCGCTG
GGGCCGCCGCGTGCGAATCTGGTGGCACCTTCGCGCCTGTCTCGCTGCTTTCGATAAGTCTCTAGCCATT
TAAAATTTTTGATGACCTGCTGCGACGCTTTTTTTCTGGCAAGATAGTCTTGTAAATGCGGGCCAAGATC
TGCACACTGGTATTTCGGTTTTTGGGGCCGCGGGCGGCGACGGGGCCCGTGCGTCCCAGCGCACATGTTC
GGCGAGGCGGGGCCTGCGAGCGCGGCCACCGAGAATCGGACGGGGGTAGTCTCAAGCTGGCCGGCCTGCT
CTGGTGCCTGGCCTCGCGCCGCCGTGTATCGCCCCGCCCTGGGCGGCAAGGCTGGCCCGGTCGGCACCAG
TTGCGTGAGCGGAAAGATGGCCGCTTCCCGGCCCTGCTGCAGGGAGCTCAAAATGGAGGACGCGGCGCTC
GGGAGAGCGGGCGGGTGAGTCACCCACACAAAGGAAAAGGGCCTTTCCGTCCTCAGCCGTCGCTTCATGT
GACTCCACGGAGTACCGGGCGCCGTCCAGGCACCTCGATTAGTTCTCGAGCTTTTGGAGTACGTCGTCTT
TAGGTTGGGGGGAGGGGTTTTATGCGATGGAGTTTCCCCACACTGAGTGGGTGGAGACTGAAGTTAGGCC
AGCTTGGCACTTGATGTAATTCTCCTTGGAATTTGCCCTTTTTGAGTTTGGATCTTGGTTCATTCTCAAG
CCTCAGACAGTGGTTCAAAGTTTTTTTCTTCCATTTCAGGTGTCGTGACGTACGGCCACCATGACCGAGT
ACAAGCCCACGGTGCGCCTCGCCACCCGCGACGACGTCCCCAGGGCCGTACGCACCCTCGCCGCCGCGTT
CGCCGACTACCCCGCCACGCGCCACACCGTCGATCCGGACCGCCACATCGAGCGGGTCACCGAGCTGCAA
GAACTCTTCCTCACGCGCGTCGGGCTCGACATCGGCAAGGTGTGGGTCGCGGACGACGGCGCCGCCGTGG
CGGTCTGGACCACGCCGGAGAGCGTCGAAGCGGGGGCGGTGTTCGCCGAGATCGGCCCGCGCATGGCCGA
GTTGAGCGGTTCCCGGCTGGCCGCGCAGCAACAGATGGAAGGCCTCCTGGCGCCGCACCGGCCCAAGGAG
CCCGCGTGGTTCCTGGCCACCGTCGGAGTCTCGCCCGACCACCAGGGCAAGGGTCTGGGCAGCGCCGTCG
TGCTCCCCGGAGTGGAGGCGGCCGAGCGCGCCGGGGTGCCCGCCTTCCTGGAGACCTCCGCGCCCCGCAA
CCTCCCCTTCTACGAGCGGCTCGGCTTCACCGTCACCGCCGACGTCGAGGTGCCCGAAGGACCGCGCACC
TGGTGCATGACCCGCAAGCCCGGTGCCTGAACGCGTTAAGTCGACAATCAACCTCTGGATTACAAAATTT
GTGAAAGATTGACTGGTATTCTTAACTATGTTGCTCCTTTTACGCTATGTGGATACGCTGCTTTAATGCC
TTTGTATCATGCTATTGCTTCCCGTATGGCTTTCATTTTCTCCTCCTTGTATAAATCCTGGTTGCTGTCT
CTTTATGAGGAGTTGTGGCCCGTTGTCAGGCAACGTGGCGTGGTGTGCACTGTGTTTGCTGACGCAACCC
CCACTGGTTGGGGCATTGCCACCACCTGTCAGCTCCTTTCCGGGACTTTCGCTTTCCCCCTCCCTATTGC
CACGGCGGAACTCATCGCCGCCTGCCTTGCCCGCTGCTGGACAGGGGCTCGGCTGTTGGGCACTGACAAT
TCCGTGGTGTTGTCGGGGAAATCATCGTCCTTTCCTTGGCTGCTCGCCTGTGTTGCCACCTGGATTCTGC
GCGGGACGTCCTTCTGCTACGTCCCTTCGGCCCTCAATCCAGCGGACCTTCCTTCCCGCGGCCTGCTGCC
GGCTCTGCGGCCTCTTCCGCGTCTTCGCCTTCGCCCTCAGACGAGTCGGATCTCCCTTTGGGCCGCCTCC
CCGCGTCGACTTTAAGACCAATGACTTACAAGGCAGCTGTAGATCTTAGCCACTTTTTAAAAGAAAAGGG
GGGACTGGAAGGGCTAATTCACTCCCAACGAAGACAAGATCTGCTTTTTGCTTGTACTGGGTCTCTCTGG
TTAGACCAGATCTGAGCCTGGGAGCTCTCTGGCTAACTAGGGAACCCACTGCTTAAGCCTCAATAAAGCT
TGCCTTGAGTGCTTCAAGTAGTGTGTGCCCGTCTGTTGTGTGACTCTGGTAACTAGAGATCCCTCAGACC
CTTTTAGTCAGTGTGGAAAATCTCTAGCAGTACGTATAGTAGTTCATGTCATCTTATTATTCAGTATTTA
TAACTTGCAAAGAAATGAATATCAGAGAGTGAGAGGAACTTGTTTATTGCAGCTTATAATGGTTACAAAT
AAAGCAATAGCATCACAAATTTCACAAATAAAGCATTTTTTTCACTGCATTCTAGTTGTGGTTTGTCCAA
ACTCATCAATGTATCTTATCATGTCTGGCTCTAGCTATCCCGCCCCTAACTCCGCCCATCCCGCCCCTAA
CTCCGCCCAGTTCCGCCCATTCTCCGCCCCATGGCTGACTAATTTTTTTTATTTATGCAGAGGCCGAGGC
CGCCTCGGCCTCTGAGCTATTCCAGAAGTAGTGAGGAGGCTTTTTTGGAGGCCTAGGGACGTACCCAATT
CGCCCTATAGTGAGTCGTATTACGCGCGCTCACTGGCCGTCGTTTTACAACGTCGTGACTGGGAAAACCC
TGGCGTTACCCAACTTAATCGCCTTGCAGCACATCCCCCTTTCGCCAGCTGGCGTAATAGCGAAGAGGCC
CGCACCGATCGCCCTTCCCAACAGTTGCGCAGCCTGAATGGCGAATGGG
[124 nt withheld, positions 5650-5773]
C
[91 nt withheld, positions 5775-5865]
A
[49 nt withheld, positions 5867-5915]
CCTTTGACGTTGGAGTCCACGTTCTTT
[37 nt withheld, positions 5943-5979]
ACCCTATCTCGGTCTATTCTTTTGATTTATAAGGGATTTTGCCGATTTCGGCCTATTGGTTAAAAAATGA
GCTGATTTAACAAAAATTTAACGCGAATTTTAACAAAATATTAACGCTTACAATTTAGGTGGCACTTTTC
GGGGAAATGTGCGCGGAACCCCTATTTGTTTATTTTTCTAAATACATTCAAATATGTATCCGCTCATGAG
ACAATAACCCTGATAAATGCTTCAATAATATTGAAAAAGGAAGAGTATGAGTATTCAACATTTCCGTGTC
GCCCTTATTCCCTTTTTTGCGGCATTTTGCCTTCCTGTTTTTGCTCACCCAGAAACGCTGGTGAAAGTAA
AAGATGCTGAAGATCAGTTGGGTGCACGAGTGGGTTACATCGAACTGGATCTCAACAGCGGTAAGATCCT
TGAGAGTTTTCGCCCCGAAGAACGTTTTCCAATGATGAGCACTTTTAAAGTTCTGCTATGTGGCGCGGTA
TTATCCCGTATTGACGCCGGGCAAGAGCAACTCGGTCGCCGCATACACTATTCTCAGAATGACTTGGTTG
AGTACTCACCAGTCACAGAAAAGCATCTTACGGATGGCATGACAGTAAGAGAATTATGCAGTGCTGCCAT
AACCATGAGTGATAACACTGCGGCCAACTTACTTCTGACAACGATCGGAGGACCGAAGGAGCTAACCGCT
TTTTTGCACAACATGGGGGATCATGTAACTCGCCTTGATCGTTGGGAACCGGAGCTGAATGAAGCCATAC
CAAACGACGAGCGTGACACCACGATGCCTGTAGCAATGGCAACAACGTTGCGCAAACTATTAACTGGCGA
ACTACTTACTCTAGCTTCCCGGCAACAATTAATAGACTGGATGGAGGCGGATAAAGTTGCAGGACCACTT
CTGCGCTCGGCCCTTCCGGCTGGCTGGTTTATTGCTGATAAATCTGGAGCCGGTGAGCGTGGGTCTCGCG
GTATCATTGCAGCACTGGGGCCAGATGGTAAGCCCTCCCGTATCGTAGTTATCTACACGACGGGGAGTCA
GGCAACTATGGATGAACGAAATAGACAGATCGCTGAGATAGGTGCCTCACTGATTAAGCATTGGTAACTG
TCAGACCAAGTTTACTCATATATACTTTAGATTGATTTAAAACTTCATTTTTAATTTAAAAGGATCTAGG
TGAAGATCCTTTTTGATAATCTCATGACCAAAATCCCTTAACGTGAGTTTTCGTTCCACTGAGCGTCAGA
CCCCGTAGAAAAGATCAAAGGATCTTCTTGAGATCCTTTTTTTCTGCGCGTAATCTGCTGCTTGCAAACA
AAAAAACCACCGCTACCAGCGGTGGTTTGTTTGCCGGATCAAGAGCTACCAACTCTTTTTCCGAAGGTAA
CTGGCTTCAGCAGAGCGCAGATACCAAATACTGTTCTTCTAGTGTAGCCGTAGTTAGGCCACCACTTCAA
GAACTCTGTAGCACCGCCTACATACCTCGCTCTGCTAATCCTGTTACCAGTGGCTGCTGCCAGTGGCGAT
AAGTCGTGTCTTACCGGGTTGGACTCAAGACGATAGTTACCGGATAAGGCGCAGCGGTCGGGCTGAACGG
GGGGTTCGTGCACACAGCCCAGCTTGGAGCGAACGACCTACACCGAACTGAGATACCTACAGCGTGAGCT
ATGAGAAAGCGCCACGCTTCCCGAAGGGAGAAAGGCGGACAGGTATCCGGTAAGCGGCAGGGTCGGAACA
GGAGAGCGCACGAGGGAGCTTCCAGGGGGAAACGCCTGGTATCTTTATAGTCCTGTCGGGTTTCGCCACC
TCTGACTTGAGCGTCGATTTTTGTGATGCTCGTCAGGGGGGCGGAGCCTATGGAAAAACGCCAGCAACGC
GGCCTTTTTACGGTTCCTGGCCTTTTGCTGGCCTTTTGCTCACATGTTCTTTCCTGCGTTATCCCCTGAT
TCTGTGGATAACCGTATTACCGCCTTTGAGTGAGCTGATACCGCTCGCCGCAGCCGAACGACCGAGCGCA
GCGAGTCAGTGAGCGAGGAAGCGGAAGAGCGCCCAATACGCAAACCGCCTCTCCCCGCGCGTTGGCCGAT
TCATTAATGCAGCTGGCACGACAGGTTTCCCGACTGGAAAGCGGGCAGTGAGCGCAACGCAATTAATGTG
AGTTAGCTCACTCATTAGGCACCCCAGGCTTTACACTTTATGCTTCCGGCTCGTATGTTGTGTGGAATTG
TGAGCGGATAACAATTTCACACAGGAAACAGCTATGACCATGATTACGCCAAGCGCGCAATTAACCCTCA
CTAAAGGGAACAAAAGCTGGAGCTGCAAGCTTAA
